>Addgene plasmid #60159 | pNB767 | depositor full sequence | sequence record 96362 | pNB767 sequence 6802 bps
GACGAAAGGGCCTCGTGATACGCCTATTTTTATAGGTTAATGTCATGATAATAATGGTTTCTTAGACGTC
AGGTGGCACTTTTCGGGGAAATGTGCGCGGAACCCCTATTTGTTTATTTTTCTAAATACATTCAAATATG
TATCCGCTCATGAGACAATAACCCTGATAAATGCTTCAATAATATTGAAAAAGGAAGAGTATGAGTATTC
AACATTTCCGTGTCGCCCTTATTCCCTTTTTTGCGGCATTTTGCCTTCCTGTTTTTGCTCACCCAGAAAC
GCTGGTGAAAGTAAAAGATGCTGAAGATCAGTTGGGTGCACGAGTGGGTTACATCGAACTGGATCTCAAC
AGCGGTAAGATCCTTGAGAGTTTTCGCCCCGAAGAACGTTTTCCAATGATGAGCACTTTTAAAGTTCTGC
TATGTGGCGCGGTATTATCCCGTATTGACGCCGGGCAAGAGCAACTCGGTCGCCGCATACACTATTCTCA
GAATGACTTGGTTGAGTACTCACCAGTCACAGAAAAGCATCTTACGGATGGCATGACAGTAAGAGAATTA
TGCAGTGCTGCCATAACCATGAGTGATAACACTGCGGCCAACTTACTTCTGACAACGATCGGAGGACCGA
AGGAGCTAACCGCTTTTTTGCACAACATGGGGGATCATGTAACTCGCCTTGATCGTTGGGAACCGGAGCT
GAATGAAGCCATACCAAACGACGAGCGTGACACCACGATGCCTGTAGCAATGGCAACAACGTTGCGCAAA
CTATTAACTGGCGAACTACTTACTCTAGCTTCCCGGCAACAATTAATAGACTGGATGGAGGCGGATAAAG
TTGCAGGACCACTTCTGCGCTCGGCCCTTCCGGCTGGCTGGTTTATTGCTGATAAATCTGGAGCCGGTGA
GCGTGGGTCTCGCGGTATCATTGCAGCACTGGGGCCAGATGGTAAGCCCTCCCGTATCGTAGTTATCTAC
ACGACGGGGAGTCAGGCAACTATGGATGAACGAAATAGACAGATCGCTGAGATAGGTGCCTCACTGATTA
AGCATTGGTAACTGTCAGACCAAGTTTACTCATATATACTTTAGATTGATTTAAAACTTCATTTTTAATT
TAAAAGGATCTAGGTGAAGATCCTTTTTGATAATCTCATGACCAAAATCCCTTAACGTGAGTTTTCGTTC
CACTGAGCGTCAGACCCCGTAGAAAAGATCAAAGGATCTTCTTGAGATCCTTTTTTTCTGCGCGTAATCT
GCTGCTTGCAAACAAAAAAACCACCGCTACCAGCGGTGGTTTGTTTGCCGGATCAAGAGCTACCAACTCT
TTTTCCGAAGGTAACTGGCTTCAGCAGAGCGCAGATACCAAATACTGTCCTTCTAGTGTAGCCGTAGTTA
GGCCACCACTTCAAGAACTCTGTAGCACCGCCTACATACCTCGCTCTGCTAATCCTGTTACCAGTGGCTG
CTGCCAGTGGCGATAAGTCGTGTCTTACCGGGTTGGACTCAAGACGATAGTTACCGGATAAGGCGCAGCG
GTCGGGCTGAACGGGGGGTTCGTGCACACAGCCCAGCTTGGAGCGAACGACCTACACCGAACTGAGATAC
CTACAGCGTGAGCTATGAGAAAGCGCCACGCTTCCCGAAGGGAGAAAGGCGGACAGGTATCCGGTAAGCG
GCAGGGTCGGAACAGGAGAGCGCACGAGGGAGCTTCCAGGGGGAAACGCCTGGTATCTTTATAGTCCTGT
CGGGTTTCGCCACCTCTGACTTGAGCGTCGATTTTTGTGATGCTCGTCAGGGGGGCGGAGCCTATGGAAA
AACGCCAGCAACGCGGCCTTTTTACGGTTCCTGGCCTTTTGCTGGCCTTTTGCTCACATGTTCTTTCCTG
CGTTATCCCCTGATTCTGTGGATAACCGTATTACCGCCTTTGAGTGAGCTGATACCGCTCGCCGCAGCCG
AACGACCGAGCGCAGCGAGTCAGTGAGCGAGGAAGCGGAAGAGCGCCCAATACGCAAACCGCCTCTCCCC
GCGCGTTGGCCGATTCATTAATGCAGCTGGCACGACAGGTTTCCCGACTGGAAAGCGGGCAGTGAGCGCA
ACGCAATTAATGTGAGTTAGCTCACTCATTAGGCACCCCAGGCTTTACACTTTATGCTTCCGGCTCGTAT
GTTGTGTGGAATTGTGAGCGGATAACAATTTCACACAGGAAACAGCTATGACCATGATTACGCCAAGCGC
GCAATTAACCCTCACTAAAGGGAACAAAAGCTGGAGCTCCTCCGGCGATCAAACATACCATTCCCCCCTC
AAATCAATATGATTAAGTCACGATAATATCTGCACTATTGCCGTGTTTCCTTCTCCATCGACAGCGTCGA
TCCTGTCTATTATAGCCAGCACACTGAAAATTTCAATGGCTGGCTTGTTGTTCGCGTCGCAACTTTTGAT
ATTTATAAAAAGAGAGAAGGCATATCCAAAGGATAAGGTATTGTCTTTGTAAATCAATCAACCAAACCTC
TACGGAATTTTGACCCTTGAAGCAGGGACTATTACACGTTAATTAACATGGAAGACGTCAAAAACATAAA
GAAAGGCCCGGCGCCATTCTATCCGCTGGAAGATGGAACCGCTGGAGAGCAACTGCATAAGGCTATGAAG
AGATACGCCCTGGTTCCTGGAACAATTGCTTTTACAGATGCACATATCGAGGTGGACATCACTTACGCTG
AGTACTTCGAAATGTCCGTTCGGTTGGCAGAAGCTATGAAACGATATGGGCTGAATACAAATCACAGAAT
CGTCGTATGCAGTGAAAACTCTCTTCAATTCTTTATGCCGGTGTTGGGCGCGTTATTTATCGGAGTTGCA
GTTGCGCCCGCGAACGACATTTATAATGAACGTGAATTGCTCAACAGTATGGGCATTTCGCAGCCTACCG
TGGTGTTCGTTTCCAAAAAGGGGTTGCAAAAAATTTTGAACGTGCAAAAAAAGCTCCCAATCATCCAAAA
AATTATTATCATGGATTCTAAAACGGATTACCAGGGATTTCAGTCGATGTACACGTTCGTCACATCTCAT
CTACCTCCCGGTTTTAATGAATACGATTTTGTGCCAGAGTCCTTCGATAGGGACAAGACAATTGCACTGA
TCATGAACTCCTCTGGATCTACTGGTCTGCCTAAAGGTGTCGCTCTGCCTCATAGAACTGCCTGCGTGAG
ATTCTCGCATGCCAGAGATCCTATTTTTGGCAATCAAATCATTCCGGATACTGCGATTTTAAGTGTTGTT
CCATTCCATCACGGTTTTGGAATGTTTACTACACTCGGATATTTGATATGTGGATTTCGAGTCGTCTTAA
TGTATAGATTTGAAGAAGAGCTGTTTCTGAGGAGCCTTCAGGATTACAAGATTCAAAGTGCGCTGCTGGT
GCCAACCCTATTCTCCTTCTTCGCCAAAAGCACTCTGATTGACAAATACGATTTATCTAATTTACACGAA
ATTGCTTCTGGTGGCGCTCCCCTCTCTAAGGAAGTCGGGGAAGCGGTTGCCAAGAGGTTCCATCTGCCAG
GTATCAGGCAAGGATATGGGCTCACTGAGACTACATCAGCTATTCTGATTACACCCGAGGGGGATGATAA
ACCGGGCGCGGTCGGTAAAGTTGTTCCATTTTTTGAAGCGAAGGTTGTGGATCTGGATACCGGGAAAACG
CTGGGCGTTAATCAAAGAGGCGAACTGTGTGTGAGAGGTCCTATGATTATGTCCGGTTATGTAAACAATC
CGGAAGCGACCAACGCCTTGATTGACAAGGATGGATGGCTACATTCTGGAGACATAGCTTACTGGGACGA
AGACGAACACTTCTTCATCGTTGACCGCCTGAAGTCTCTGATTAAGTACAAAGGCTATCAGGTGGCTCCC
GCTGAATTGGAATCCATCTTGCTCCAACACCCCAACATCTTCGACGCAGGTGTCGCAGGTCTTCCCGACG
ATGACGCCGGTGAACTTCCCGCCGCCGTTGTTGTTTTGGAGCACGGAAAGACGATGACGGAAAAAGAGAT
CGTGGATTACGTCGCCGGTCAAGTAACAACCGCGAAAAAGTTGCGCGGAGGAGTTGTGTTTGTGGACGAA
GTACCGAAAGGTCTTACCGGAAAACTCGACGCAAGAAAAATCAGAGAGATCCTCATAAAGGCCAAGAAGG
GCGGAAAGATCGCCGTGTCTCGAGAATAAGGCGCGCCACTTCTAAATAAGCGAATTTCTTATGATTTATG
ATTTTTATTATTAAATAAGTTATAAAAAAAATAAGTGTATACAAATTTTAAAGTGACTCTTAGGTTTTAA
AACGAAAATTCTTATTCTTGAGTAACTCTTTCCTGTAGGTCAGGTTGCTTTCTCAGGTATAGTATGAGGT
CGCTCTTATTGACCACACCTCTACCGGCAGATCCGCTAGGGATAACAGGGTAATATAGATCTGTTTAGCT
TGCCTCGTCCCCGCCGGGTCACCCGGCCAGCGACATGGAGGCCCAGAATACCCTCCTTGACAGTCTTGAC
GTGCGCAGCTCAGGGGCATGATGTGACTGTCGCCCGTACATTTAGCCCATACATCCCCATGTATAATCAT
TTGCATCCATACATTTTGATGGCCGCACGGCGCGAAGCAAAAATTACGGCTCCTCGCTGCAGACCTGCGA
GCAGGGAAACGCTCCCCTCACAGACGCGTGTACGCATGTAACATTATACTGAAAACCTTGCTTGAGAAGG
TTTTGGGACGCTCGAAGGCTTTAATTTGCGGCCGGTACCCAATTCGCCCTATAGTGAGTCGTATTACGCG
CGCTCACTGGCCGTCGTTTTACAACGTCGTGACTGGGAAAACCCTGGCGTTACCCAACTTAATCGCCTTG
CAGCACATCCCCCTTTCGCCAGCTGGCGTAATAGCGAAGAGGCCCGCACCGATCGCCCTTCCCAACAGTT
GCGCAGCCTGAATGGCGAATGGCGCG
[124 nt withheld, positions 4997-5120]
C
[91 nt withheld, positions 5122-5212]
A
[49 nt withheld, positions 5214-5262]
CCTTTGACGTTGGAGTCCACGTTCTTT
[37 nt withheld, positions 5290-5326]
ACCCTATCTCGGTCTATTCTTTTGATTTATAAGGGATTTTGCCGATTTCGGCCTATTGGTTAAAAAATGA
GCTGATTTAACAAAAATTTAACGCGAATTTTAACAAAATATTAACGTTTACAATTTCCTGATGCGGTATT
TTCTCCTTACGCATCTGTGCGGTATTTCACACCGCATAGGGTAATAACTGATATAATTAAATTGAAGCTC
TAATTTGTGAGTTTAGTATACATGCATTTACTTATAATACAGTTTTTTAGTTTTGCTGGCCGCATCTTCT
CAAATATGCTTCCCAGCCTGCTTTTCTGTAACGTTCACCCTCTACCTTAGCATCCCTTCCCTTTGCAAAT
AGTCCTCTTCCAACAATAATAATGTCAGATCCTGTAGAGACCACATCATCCACGGTTCTATACTGTTGAC
CCAATGCGTCTCCCTTGTCATCTAAACCCACACCGGGTGTCATAATCAACCAATCGTAACCTTCATCTCT
TCCACCCATGTCTCTTTGAGCAATAAAGCCGATAACAAAATCTTTGTCGCTCTTCGCAATGTCAACAGTA
CCCTTAGTATATTCTCCAGTAGATAGGGAGCCCTTGCATGACAATTCTGCTAACATCAAAAGGCCTCTAG
GTTCCTTTGTTACTTCTTCTGCCGCCTGCTTCAAACCGCTAACAATACCTGGGCCCACCACACCGTGTGC
ATTCGTAATGTCTGCCCATTCTGCTATTCTGTATACACCCGCAGAGTACTGCAATTTGACTGTATTACCA
ATGTCAGCAAATTTTCTGTCTTCGAAGAGTAAAAAATTGTACTTGGCGGATAATGCCTTTAGCGGCTTAA
CTGTGCCCTCCATGGAAAAATCAGTCAAGATATCCACATGTGTTTTTAGTAAACAAATTTTGGGACCTAA
TGCTTCAACTAACTCCAGTAATTCCTTGGTGGTACGAACATCCAATGAAGCACACAAGTTTGTTTGCTTT
TCGTGCATGATATTAAATAGCTTGGCAGCAACAGGACTAGGATGAGTAGCAGCACGTTCCTTATATGTAG
CTTTCGACATGATTTATCTTCGTTTCCTGCAGGTTTTTGTTCTGTGCAGTTGGGTTAAGAATACTGGGCA
ATTTCATGTTTCTTCAACACTACATATGCGTATATATACCAATCTAAGTCTGTGCTCCTTCCTTCGTTCT
TCCTTCTGTTCGGAGATTACCGAATCAAAAAAATTTCAAAGAAACCGAAATCAAAAAAAAGAATAAAAAA
AAAATGATGAATTGAATTGAAAAGCTGTGGTATGGTGCACTCTCAGTACAATCTGCTCTGATGCCGCATA
GTTAAGCCAGCCCCGACACCCGCCAACACCCGCTGACGCGCCCTGACGGGCTTGTCTGCTCCCGGCATCC
GCTTACAGACAAGCTGTGACCGTCTCCGGGAGCTGCATGTGTCAGAGGTTTTCACCGTCATCACCGAAAC
GCGCGA
Features (pLannotate 1.2.2; 20 found; start..end, strand, type, name):
     96..200     +  promoter       AmpR promoter: bla
    201..1061    +  CDS            AmpR: β-lactamase; bla; confers resistance to ampicillin, carbenicillin, and related antibiotics
   1232..1820    +  rep_origin     ori: high-copy-number ColE1/pMB1/pBR322/pUC origin of replication
   2003..2095    +  CDS            lacI (fragment): lac repressor; lacI; The lac repressor binds to the lac operator to inhibit transcription in E. coli. This inhibition can be relieved by adding lactose or isopropyl-β-D-thiogalactopyranoside (IPTG).
   2108..2129    +  protein_bind   CAP binding site: CAP binding activates transcription in the presence of cAMP. E. coli catabolite activator protein
   2144..2174    +  promoter       lac promoter: promoter for the E. coli lac operon
   2182..2198    +  protein_bind   lac operator: The lac repressor binds to the lac operator to inhibit transcription in E. coli. This inhibition can be relieved by adding lactose or isopropyl-β-D-thiogalactopyranoside (IPTG). lac repressor encoded by lacI
   2243..2261    +  promoter       T3 promoter: promoter for bacteriophage T3 RNA polymerase
   2568..4218    +  CDS            luciferase (fragment): firefly luciferase; luc+; enhanced luc+ version of the luciferase gene
   4250..4437    +  terminator     ADH1 terminator: S. cerevisiae ADH1; transcription terminator for the S. cerevisiae alcohol dehydrogenase 1 (ADH1) gene
   4512..4719    +  promoter       TEF promoter (fragment): Ashbya gossypii TEF promoter
   4710..4789    +  terminator     CYC1 terminator (fragment): S. cerevisiae CYC1; transcription terminator for CYC1
   4808..4826    -  promoter       T7 promoter: promoter for bacteriophage T7 RNA polymerase
   4834..4989    +  CDS            lacZα (fragment): LacZα fragment of β-galactosidase; lacZ fragment
   4997..5452    +  rep_origin     f1 ori (sequence partly withheld): f1 bacteriophage origin of replication; arrow indicates direction of (+) strand synthesis
   5453..5504    -  misc_feature   bom (fragment): basis of mobility region from pBR322
   5583..6386    -  CDS            URA3: orotidine-5'-phosphate decarboxylase, required for uracil biosynthesis; S. cerevisiae URA3; yeast auxotrophic marker, counterselectable with 5-fluoroorotic acid (5-FOA)
   6387..6602    -  promoter       URA3 promoter: S. cerevisiae URA3
   6617..6666    -  misc_feature   bom (fragment): basis of mobility region from pBR322
   6768..1       -  CDS            rop (fragment) (across the origin): Rop protein, which maintains plasmids at low copy number; rop
