[The description below was written by a language model from this plasmid's Addgene catalogue record and pLannotate feature annotations shown in this document.]
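Description:
pNB767 is a yeast expression reporter plasmid built on the p406 backbone, in which firefly luciferase (FLuc, from Photinus pyralis) is placed under the control of the SIC1 promoter. It is propagated in E. coli as a high-copy plasmid through a ColE1/pUC-type origin with ampicillin selection (β-lactamase), and it also carries an f1 phage origin. Selection in yeast relies on the URA3 auxotrophic marker with its own promoter, which can be counterselected with 5-FOA. The feature table shows no yeast replication origin or centromere (no 2μ or CEN/ARS element), which is consistent with an integrating-type vector, although the record does not state this explicitly.

The luciferase coding sequence, annotated as the enhanced luc+ version, sits between preserved PacI and AscI cloning sites and is followed by the S. cerevisiae ADH1 terminator. It carries two substitutions, A4V and S504G, which the depositor reports as having no functional effect. The SIC1 promoter is not annotated by the automated feature detection, but it presumably lies in the unannotated stretch between the T3 promoter and the start of the luciferase gene. Downstream there are partial TEF promoter and CYC1 terminator fragments. These, along with the lac promoter/operator, lacZα, lacI, bom and rop fragments and the T3/T7 promoters, appear to be leftovers of the cloning backbone rather than functional parts of the reporter.

According to the associated publication title, the construct was made to measure fast gene expression dynamics in single cells by time-lapse luminescence microscopy, with luminescence serving as the readout of SIC1 promoter activity.
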