Addgene plasmid #60159: pNB767
Purpose: Firefly luciferase (Promega) driven by SIC1 promoter.
Depositing lab: Nicolas Buchler. Depositing organization: Duke University. Publication: Measuring fast gene dynamics in single cells with time-lapse luminescence microscopy. Mazo-Vargas A, Park H, Aydin M, Buchler NE. Mol Biol Cell. 2014 Sep 17. pii: mbc.E14-07-1187. 10.1091/mbc.E14-07-1187 PubMed 25232010.
Backbone
  Vector backbone: p406
  Backbone size w/o insert (bp): 6357
  Total vector size (bp): 6802
  Vector type: Yeast Expression
  Selectable markers: URA3
Growth in bacteria
  Bacterial resistance: Ampicillin, 100 μg/mL
  Growth temperature: 37°C
  Growth strain: DH5alpha
  Copy number: High Copy
Gene/Insert
  Gene/Insert name: FLuc (alt names: Firefly luciferase; p406-SIC1pr-FLuc)
  Species: Photinus pyralis
  Insert size (bp): 1668
  Mutation: A4V & S504G (no functional effect)
  Promoter: SIC1pr
  Cloning method: Restriction Enzyme; 5′ cloning site PacI (not destroyed); 3′ cloning site AscI (not destroyed)
  Sequencing primers: 5′ cactttatgcttccggctcGtatgtt; 3′ CTGCCGGTAGAGGTGTGGTCAATAAG
Terms and licenses: Academic/Nonprofit Terms; Industry Terms: Not Available to Industry
How to cite: pNB767 was a gift from Nicolas Buchler (Addgene plasmid # 60159 ; http://n2t.net/addgene:60159 ; RRID:Addgene_60159)
