>Addgene plasmid #60159 | pNB767 | addgene partial sequence | sequence record 103799 | M13pUC-Rev 5'-AGCGGATAACAATTTCACACAGG-3'
GATTACGCCAAGCGCGCAATTAACCCTCACTAAAGGGAACAAAAGCTGGAGCTCCTCCGGCGATCAAACA
TACCATTCCCCCCTCAAATCAATATGATTAAGTCACGATAATATCTGCACTATTGCCGTGTTTCCTTCTC
CATCGACAGCGTCGATCCTGTCTATTATAGCCAGCACACTGAAAATTTCAATGGCTGGCTTGTTGTTCGC
GTCGCAACTTTTGATATTTATAAAAAGAGAGAAGGCATATCCAAAGGATAAGGTATTGTCTTTGTAAATC
AATCAACCAAACCTCTACGGAATTTTGACCCTTGAAGCAGGGACTATTACACGTTAATTAACATGGAAGA
CGTCAAAAACATAAAGAAAGGCCCGGCGCCATTCTATCCGCTGGAAGATGGAACCGCTGGAGAGCAACTG
CATAAGGCTATGAAGAGATACGCCCTGGTTCCTGGAACAATTGCTTTTACAGATGCACATATCGAGGTGG
ACATCACTTACGCTGAGTACTTCGAAATGTCCGTTCGGTTGGCAGAAGCTATGAAACGATATGGGCTGAA
TACAAATCACAGAATCGTCGTATGCAGTGAAAACTCTCTTCAATTCTTTATGCCGGTGTTGGGCGCGTTA
TTTATCGGAGTTGCAGTTGCGCCCGCGAACGACATTTATAATGAACGTGAATTGCTCAACAGTATGGGCA
TTTCGCAGCCTACCGTGGTGTTCGTTTCCAAAAAGGGGTTGCAAAAAATTTTGAACGTGCAAAAAAAGCT
CCCAATCATCCAAAAAATTATTATCATGGATTCTAAAACGGATTACCAGGGATTTCAGTCGATGTACACG
TTCGTCACATCTCATCTACCTCCCGGTTTTAATGAATACGATTTTGTGCCAGAGTCCTTCGATAGGGACA
AGACAATTGCACTGATCATGAACTCCTCTGGATCTACTGGTCTGCCTAAAGGTGTCGCTCTGCCTCATAG
AACTGCCTGCGTGAGATTCTCGCATGCCAGAGATCCTATTTTTGGCAATCAAATCATTCCGGATACTGCG
ATTTTAAGTGTTGTTCCATTCCATCACGGTTT
