>Addgene plasmid #60159 | pNB767 | addgene partial sequence | sequence record 103800 | pHybLex_rev 5'-GAGTCACTTTAAAATTTGTATACAC-3'
ACTTATTTAATAATAAAAATCATAAATCATAAGAAATTCGCTTATTTAGAAGTGGCGCGCCTTATTCTCG
AGACACGGCGATCTTTCCGCCCTTCTTGGCCTTTATGAGGATCTCTCTGATTTTTCTTGCGTCGAGTTTT
CCGGTAAGACCTTTCGGTACTTCGTCCACAAACACAACTCCTCCGCGCAACTTTTTCGCGGTTGTTACTT
GACCGGCGACGTAATCCACGATCTCTTTTTCCGTCATCGTCTTTCCGTGCTCCAAAACAACAACGGCGGC
GGGAAGTTCACCGGCGTCATCGTCGGGAAGACCTGCGACACCTGCGTCGAAGATGTTGGGGTGTTGGAGC
AAGATGGATTCCAATTCAGCGGGAGCCACCTGATAGCCTTTGTACTTAATCAGAGACTTCAGGCGGTCAA
CGATGAAGAAGTGTTCGTCTTCGTCCCAGTAAGCTATGTCTCCAGAATGTAGCCATCCATCCTTGTCAAT
CAAGGCGTTGGTCGCTTCCGGATTGTTTACATAACCGGACATAATCATAGGACCTCTCACACACAGTTCG
CCTCTTTGATTAACGCCCAGCGTTTTCCCGGTATCCAGATCCACAACCTTCGCTTCAAAAAATGGAACAA
CTTTACCGACCGCGCCCGGTTTATCATCCCCCTCGGGTGTAATCAGAATAGCTGATGTAGTCTCAGTGAG
CCCATATCCTTGCCTGATACCTGGCAGATGGAACCTCTTGGCAACCGCTTCCCCGACTTCCTTAGAGAGG
GGAGCGCCACCAGAAGCAATTTCGTGTAAATTAGATAAATCGTATTTGTCAATCAGAGTGCTTTTGGCGA
AGAAGGAGAATAGGGTTGGCACCAGCAGCGCACTTTGAATCTTGTAATCCTGAAGGCTCCTCAGAAACAG
CTCTTCTTCAAATCTATACATTAAGACGACTCGAAATCCACATATCAAATATCCGAGTGTAGTAAACATT
CCAAAACCGTGATGGAATGGAACAACACTTAAAATCGCAGTATCCGGAATGATTTGATTGCCAAAA
