>Addgene plasmid #60159 | pNB767 | addgene partial sequence | sequence record 104428 | ffLuc-R 5'-TCATAGAACTGCCTGCGTGA-3'
CCTATTTTTGGCAATCAAATCATTCCGGATACTGCGATTTTAAGTGTTGTTCCATTCCATCACGGTTTTG
GAATGTTTACTACACTCGGATATTTGATATGTGGATTTCGAGTCGTCTTAATGTATAGATTTGAAGAAGA
GCTGTTTCTGAGGAGCCTTCAGGATTACAAGATTCAAAGTGCGCTGCTGGTGCCAACCCTATTCTCCTTC
TTCGCCAAAAGCACTCTGATTGACAAATACGATTTATCTAATTTACACGAAATTGCTTCTGGTGGCGCTC
CCCTCTCTAAGGAAGTCGGGGAAGCGGTTGCCAAGAGGTTCCATCTGCCAGGTATCAGGCAAGGATATGG
GCTCACTGAGACTACATCAGCTATTCTGATTACACCCGAGGGGGATGATAAACCGGGCGCGGTCGGTAAA
GTTGTTCCATTTTTTGAAGCGAAGGTTGTGGATCTGGATACCGGGAAAACGCTGGGCGTTAATCAAAGAG
GCGAACTGTGTGTGAGAGGTCCTATGATTATGTCCGGTTATGTAAACAATCCGGAAGCGACCAACGCCTT
GATTGACAAGGATGGATGGCTACATTCTGGAGACATAGCTTACTGGGACGAAGACGAACACTTCTTCATC
GTTGACCGCCTGAAGTCTCTGATTAAGTACAAAGGCTATCAGGTGGCTCCCGCTGAATTGGAATCCATCT
TGCTCCAACACCCCAACATCTTCGACGCAGGTGTCGCAGGTCTTCCCGACGATGACGCCGGTGAACTTCC
CGCCGCCGTTGTTGTTTTGGAGCACGGAAAGACGATGACGGAAAAAGAGATCGTGGATTACGTCGCCGGT
CAAGTAACAACCGCGAAAAAGTTGCGCGGAGGAGTTGTGTTTGTGGACGAAGTACCGAAAGGTCTTACCG
GAAAACTCGACGCAAGAAAAATCAGAGAGATCCTCATAAAGGCCAAGAAGGGCGGAAAGATCGCCGTGTC
TCGAGAATAAGGCGCGCCACTTCTAAATAAGCGAATTTCTTATGATTTATGATTTTT
